Addgene plasmid #76117: NEK5 gRNA (BRDN0001146851)
Purpose: 3rd generation lentiviral gRNA plasmid targeting human NEK5
Depositing lab: John Doench & David Root. Depositing organization: Broad Institute. Publication: Optimized sgRNA design to maximize activity and minimize off-target effects of CRISPR-Cas9. Doench JG, Fusi N, Sullender M, Hegde M, Vaimberg EW, Donovan KF, Smith I, Tothova Z, Wilen C, Orchard R, Virgin HW, Listgarten J, Root DE. Nat Biotechnol. 2016 Jan 18. doi: 10.1038/nbt.3437. PubMed 26780180.
Backbone
  Vector backbone: lentiGuide-Puro
  Backbone manufacturer: Zhang Lab (Addgene plasmid # 52963)
  Vector type: Mammalian Expression, Lentiviral, CRISPR
  Selectable markers: Puromycin
Growth in bacteria
  Bacterial resistance: Ampicillin, 100 μg/mL
  Growth temperature: 37°C
  Growth strain: DH5alpha
  Copy number: High Copy
Gene/Insert
  Gene/Insert name: NEK5 (alt names: NEK5; NM_199289.2)
  gRNA/shRNA sequence: TCTTAGCAAGAACGGAATGG
  Species: H. sapiens (human)
  Entrez Gene: NEK5
  Promoter: hU6
  Cloning method: Unknown
  Sequencing primers: 5′ U6-F; 3′ pS2-R
Terms and licenses: Academic/Nonprofit Terms; Industry Terms: Not Available to Industry
Depositor comments: The gRNA was designed to target the following Genbank reference sequence(s): NM_199289.2. Note that this plasmid does NOT contain Cas9. It should be used in conjunction with lentiCas9-Blast (Addgene #52962) or otherwise with cell lines already expressing Cas9. Browse the full kinome gRNA library at http://www.addgene.org/pooled-library/broadgpp-human-kinome/ or visit http://www.broadinstitute.org/rnai/public/ for detailed protocols and information.
How to cite: NEK5 gRNA (BRDN0001146851) was a gift from John Doench & David Root (Addgene plasmid # 76117 ; http://n2t.net/addgene:76117 ; RRID:Addgene_76117)
