[The description below was written by a language model from this plasmid's Addgene catalogue record and pLannotate feature annotations shown in this document.]
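Description:
NEK5 gRNA (BRDN0001146851) is a third-generation lentiviral CRISPR guide plasmid built on the lentiGuide-Puro backbone, carrying a single guide RNA designed against the human NEK5 kinase gene (reference transcript NM_199289.2). It is one member of a human kinome gRNA collection. In bacteria it is maintained as a high-copy plasmid through a ColE1/pUC-type origin and selected with ampicillin via the β-lactamase gene. An f1 origin, an SV40 origin and remnants of lac and phage promoter elements are also present as backbone carry-over.

The lentiviral transfer cassette begins with an RSV promoter fused to a truncated HIV-1 5' LTR, which allows Tat-independent production of the genomic RNA. This is followed by the Ψ packaging signal with a partial gag sequence, and by the Rev response element for Rev-dependent nuclear export. Within the provirus, a human U6 RNA polymerase III promoter drives the NEK5-specific spacer joined to the Streptococcus pyogenes Cas9 guide scaffold. A cPPT/CTS element, which aids nuclear import of the reverse-transcribed genome, follows the scaffold. Downstream, the EF-1α core promoter with its intron A expresses puromycin N-acetyltransferase, so transduced mammalian cells can be selected with puromycin. A WPRE enhances expression of this transcript. The cassette ends in a ΔU3 self-inactivating 3' LTR, with an SV40 polyadenylation signal beyond it.

The plasmid does not encode Cas9. It is intended for use with a separate Cas9 vector or in cells that already express Cas9, in order to disrupt NEK5 by Cas9-mediated cleavage for loss-of-function studies.
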