Features (pLannotate 1.2.2; 29 found; start..end, strand, type, name):
     14..80      +  CDS            small t antigen (fragment): SV40 (simian virus 40) small t antigen
    106..317     +  promoter       EF-1α core promoter: core promoter for human elongation factor EF-1α
    318..1256    +  intron         EF-1α intron A: intron upstream of the start codon of human EF-1α
   1278..1877    +  CDS            PuroR (fragment): puromycin N-acetyltransferase; pac from Streptomyces; confers resistance to puromycin
   1893..2481    +  misc_feature   WPRE: woodchuck hepatitis virus posttranscriptional regulatory element
   2532..2551    +  misc_feature   cPPT/CTS (fragment): central polypurine tract and central termination sequence of HIV-1
   2553..2786    +  LTR            3' LTR (ΔU3): self-inactivating 3' long terminal repeat (LTR) from HIV-1
   2864..2985    +  polyA_signal   SV40 poly(A) signal: SV40 polyadenylation signal
   3025..3160    +  rep_origin     SV40 ori: SV40 origin of replication
   3181..3199    -  promoter       T7 promoter: promoter for bacteriophage T7 RNA polymerase
   3207..3362    +  CDS            lacZα (fragment): LacZα fragment of β-galactosidase; lacZ fragment
   3367..3795    +  rep_origin     f1 ori (sequence partly withheld): f1 bacteriophage origin of replication; arrow indicates direction of (+) strand synthesis
   3848..3952    +  promoter       AmpR promoter: bla
   3953..4813    +  CDS            AmpR: β-lactamase; bla; confers resistance to ampicillin, carbenicillin, and related antibiotics
   4984..5572    +  rep_origin     ori: high-copy-number ColE1/pMB1/pBR322/pUC origin of replication
   5755..5847    +  CDS            lacI (fragment): lac repressor; lacI; The lac repressor binds to the lac operator to inhibit transcription in E. coli. This inhibition can be relieved by adding lactose or isopropyl-β-D-thiogalactopyranoside (IPTG).
   5860..5881    +  protein_bind   CAP binding site: CAP binding activates transcription in the presence of cAMP. E. coli catabolite activator protein
   5896..5926    +  promoter       lac promoter: promoter for the E. coli lac operon
   5934..5950    +  protein_bind   lac operator: The lac repressor binds to the lac operator to inhibit transcription in E. coli. This inhibition can be relieved by adding lactose or isopropyl-β-D-thiogalactopyranoside (IPTG). lac repressor encoded by lacI
   5995..6013    +  promoter       T3 promoter: promoter for bacteriophage T3 RNA polymerase
   6041..6267    +  promoter       RSV promoter: Rous sarcoma virus enhancer/promoter
   6268..6448    +  LTR            5' LTR (truncated): truncated 5' long terminal repeat (LTR) from HIV-1
   6495..6620    +  misc_feature   HIV-1 Ψ: packaging signal of human immunodeficiency virus type 1
   6604..6967    +  CDS            HIV-1 gag (fragment): gag protein from human immunodeficiency virus 1; gag
   7113..7346    +  misc_feature   RRE: The Rev response element (RRE) of HIV-1 allows for Rev-dependent mRNA export from the nucleus to the cytoplasm.
   7723..7749    +  CDS            Rev (fragment): human immunodeficiency virus 1 (HIV-1) Rev protein; rev; enhances nuclear export of unspliced and incompletely spliced viral mRNAs
   7753..7993    +  promoter       U6 promoter: RNA polymerase III promoter for human U6 snRNA
   8023..8098    +  misc_RNA       gRNA scaffold: guide RNA scaffold for the Streptococcus pyogenes CRISPR/Cas9 system
   8154..8271    +  misc_feature   cPPT/CTS: central polypurine tract and central termination sequence of HIV-1
>Addgene plasmid #76117 | NEK5 gRNA (BRDN0001146851) | addgene full sequence | sequence record 185218 | Addgene Assembled Sequence
CCCGGGTGCAAAGATGGATAAAGTTTTAAACAGAGAGGAATCTTTGCAGCTAATGGACCTTCTAGGTCTT
GAAAGGAGTGGGAATTGGCTCCGGTGCCCGTCAGTGGGCAGAGCGCACATCGCCCACAGTCCCCGAGAAG
TTGGGGGGAGGGGTCGGCAATTGATCCGGTGCCTAGAGAAGGTGGCGCGGGGTAAACTGGGAAAGTGATG
TCGTGTACTGGCTCCGCCTTTTTCCCGAGGGTGGGGGAGAACCGTATATAAGTGCAGTAGTCGCCGTGAA
CGTTCTTTTTCGCAACGGGTTTGCCGCCAGAACACAGGTAAGTGCCGTGTGTGGTTCCCGCGGGCCTGGC
CTCTTTACGGGTTATGGCCCTTGCGTGCCTTGAATTACTTCCACCTGGCTGCAGTACGTGATTCTTGATC
CCGAGCTTCGGGTTGGAAGTGGGTGGGAGAGTTCGAGGCCTTGCGCTTAAGGAGCCCCTTCGCCTCGTGC
TTGAGTTGAGGCCTGGCCTGGGCGCTGGGGCCGCCGCGTGCGAATCTGGTGGCACCTTCGCGCCTGTCTC
GCTGCTTTCGATAAGTCTCTAGCCATTTAAAATTTTTGATGACCTGCTGCGACGCTTTTTTTCTGGCAAG
ATAGTCTTGTAAATGCGGGCCAAGATCTGCACACTGGTATTTCGGTTTTTGGGGCCGCGGGCGGCGACGG
GGCCCGTGCGTCCCAGCGCACATGTTCGGCGAGGCGGGGCCTGCGAGCGCGGCCACCGAGAATCGGACGG
GGGTAGTCTCAAGCTGGCCGGCCTGCTCTGGTGCCTGGCCTCGCGCCGCCGTGTATCGCCCCGCCCTGGG
CGGCAAGGCTGGCCCGGTCGGCACCAGTTGCGTGAGCGGAAAGATGGCCGCTTCCCGGCCCTGCTGCAGG
GAGCTCAAAATGGAGGACGCGGCGCTCGGGAGAGCGGGCGGGTGAGTCACCCACACAAAGGAAAAGGGCC
TTTCCGTCCTCAGCCGTCGCTTCATGTGACTCCACGGAGTACCGGGCGCCGTCCAGGCACCTCGATTAGT
TCTCGAGCTTTTGGAGTACGTCGTCTTTAGGTTGGGGGGAGGGGTTTTATGCGATGGAGTTTCCCCACAC
TGAGTGGGTGGAGACTGAAGTTAGGCCAGCTTGGCACTTGATGTAATTCTCCTTGGAATTTGCCCTTTTT
GAGTTTGGATCTTGGTTCATTCTCAAGCCTCAGACAGTGGTTCAAAGTTTTTTTCTTCCATTTCAGGTGT
CGTGACGTACGGCCACCATGACCGAGTACAAGCCCACGGTGCGCCTCGCCACCCGCGACGACGTCCCCAG
GGCCGTACGCACCCTCGCCGCCGCGTTCGCCGACTACCCCGCCACGCGCCACACCGTCGATCCGGACCGC
CACATCGAGCGGGTCACCGAGCTGCAAGAACTCTTCCTCACGCGCGTCGGGCTCGACATCGGCAAGGTGT
GGGTCGCGGACGACGGCGCCGCCGTGGCGGTCTGGACCACGCCGGAGAGCGTCGAAGCGGGGGCGGTGTT
CGCCGAGATCGGCCCGCGCATGGCCGAGTTGAGCGGTTCCCGGCTGGCCGCGCAGCAACAGATGGAAGGC
CTCCTGGCGCCGCACCGGCCCAAGGAGCCCGCGTGGTTCCTGGCCACCGTCGGAGTCTCGCCCGACCACC
AGGGCAAGGGTCTGGGCAGCGCCGTCGTGCTCCCCGGAGTGGAGGCGGCCGAGCGCGCCGGGGTGCCCGC
CTTCCTGGAGACCTCCGCGCCCCGCAACCTCCCCTTCTACGAGCGGCTCGGCTTCACCGTCACCGCCGAC
GTCGAGGTGCCCGAAGGACCGCGCACCTGGTGCATGACCCGCAAGCCCGGTGCCTGAACGCGTTAAGTCG
ACAATCAACCTCTGGATTACAAAATTTGTGAAAGATTGACTGGTATTCTTAACTATGTTGCTCCTTTTAC
GCTATGTGGATACGCTGCTTTAATGCCTTTGTATCATGCTATTGCTTCCCGTATGGCTTTCATTTTCTCC
TCCTTGTATAAATCCTGGTTGCTGTCTCTTTATGAGGAGTTGTGGCCCGTTGTCAGGCAACGTGGCGTGG
TGTGCACTGTGTTTGCTGACGCAACCCCCACTGGTTGGGGCATTGCCACCACCTGTCAGCTCCTTTCCGG
GACTTTCGCTTTCCCCCTCCCTATTGCCACGGCGGAACTCATCGCCGCCTGCCTTGCCCGCTGCTGGACA
GGGGCTCGGCTGTTGGGCACTGACAATTCCGTGGTGTTGTCGGGGAAATCATCGTCCTTTCCTTGGCTGC
TCGCCTGTGTTGCCACCTGGATTCTGCGCGGGACGTCCTTCTGCTACGTCCCTTCGGCCCTCAATCCAGC
GGACCTTCCTTCCCGCGGCCTGCTGCCGGCTCTGCGGCCTCTTCCGCGTCTTCGCCTTCGCCCTCAGACG
AGTCGGATCTCCCTTTGGGCCGCCTCCCCGCGTCGACTTTAAGACCAATGACTTACAAGGCAGCTGTAGA
TCTTAGCCACTTTTTAAAAGAAAAGGGGGGACTGGAAGGGCTAATTCACTCCCAACGAAGACAAGATCTG
CTTTTTGCTTGTACTGGGTCTCTCTGGTTAGACCAGATCTGAGCCTGGGAGCTCTCTGGCTAACTAGGGA
ACCCACTGCTTAAGCCTCAATAAAGCTTGCCTTGAGTGCTTCAAGTAGTGTGTGCCCGTCTGTTGTGTGA
CTCTGGTAACTAGAGATCCCTCAGACCCTTTTAGTCAGTGTGGAAAATCTCTAGCAGTACGTATAGTAGT
TCATGTCATCTTATTATTCAGTATTTATAACTTGCAAAGAAATGAATATCAGAGAGTGAGAGGAACTTGT
TTATTGCAGCTTATAATGGTTACAAATAAAGCAATAGCATCACAAATTTCACAAATAAAGCATTTTTTTC
ACTGCATTCTAGTTGTGGTTTGTCCAAACTCATCAATGTATCTTATCATGTCTGGCTCTAGCTATCCCGC
CCCTAACTCCGCCCATCCCGCCCCTAACTCCGCCCAGTTCCGCCCATTCTCCGCCCCATGGCTGACTAAT
TTTTTTTATTTATGCAGAGGCCGAGGCCGCCTCGGCCTCTGAGCTATTCCAGAAGTAGTGAGGAGGCTTT
TTTGGAGGCCTAGGGACGTACCCAATTCGCCCTATAGTGAGTCGTATTACGCGCGCTCACTGGCCGTCGT
TTTACAACGTCGTGACTGGGAAAACCCTGGCGTTACCCAACTTAATCGCCTTGCAGCACATCCCCCTTTC
GCCAGCTGGCGTAATAGCGAAGAGGCCCGCACCGATCGCCCTTCCCAACAGTTGCGCAGCCTGAATGGCG
AATGGG
[124 nt withheld, positions 3367-3490]
C
[91 nt withheld, positions 3492-3582]
A
[49 nt withheld, positions 3584-3632]
CCTTTGACGTTGGAGTCCACGTTCTTT
[37 nt withheld, positions 3660-3696]
ACCCTATCTCGGTCTATTCTTTTGATTTATAAGGGATTTTGCCGATTTCGGCCTATTGGTTAAAAAATGA
GCTGATTTAACAAAAATTTAACGCGAATTTTAACAAAATATTAACGCTTACAATTTAGGTGGCACTTTTC
GGGGAAATGTGCGCGGAACCCCTATTTGTTTATTTTTCTAAATACATTCAAATATGTATCCGCTCATGAG
ACAATAACCCTGATAAATGCTTCAATAATATTGAAAAAGGAAGAGTATGAGTATTCAACATTTCCGTGTC
GCCCTTATTCCCTTTTTTGCGGCATTTTGCCTTCCTGTTTTTGCTCACCCAGAAACGCTGGTGAAAGTAA
AAGATGCTGAAGATCAGTTGGGTGCACGAGTGGGTTACATCGAACTGGATCTCAACAGCGGTAAGATCCT
TGAGAGTTTTCGCCCCGAAGAACGTTTTCCAATGATGAGCACTTTTAAAGTTCTGCTATGTGGCGCGGTA
TTATCCCGTATTGACGCCGGGCAAGAGCAACTCGGTCGCCGCATACACTATTCTCAGAATGACTTGGTTG
AGTACTCACCAGTCACAGAAAAGCATCTTACGGATGGCATGACAGTAAGAGAATTATGCAGTGCTGCCAT
AACCATGAGTGATAACACTGCGGCCAACTTACTTCTGACAACGATCGGAGGACCGAAGGAGCTAACCGCT
TTTTTGCACAACATGGGGGATCATGTAACTCGCCTTGATCGTTGGGAACCGGAGCTGAATGAAGCCATAC
CAAACGACGAGCGTGACACCACGATGCCTGTAGCAATGGCAACAACGTTGCGCAAACTATTAACTGGCGA
ACTACTTACTCTAGCTTCCCGGCAACAATTAATAGACTGGATGGAGGCGGATAAAGTTGCAGGACCACTT
CTGCGCTCGGCCCTTCCGGCTGGCTGGTTTATTGCTGATAAATCTGGAGCCGGTGAGCGTGGGTCTCGCG
GTATCATTGCAGCACTGGGGCCAGATGGTAAGCCCTCCCGTATCGTAGTTATCTACACGACGGGGAGTCA
GGCAACTATGGATGAACGAAATAGACAGATCGCTGAGATAGGTGCCTCACTGATTAAGCATTGGTAACTG
TCAGACCAAGTTTACTCATATATACTTTAGATTGATTTAAAACTTCATTTTTAATTTAAAAGGATCTAGG
TGAAGATCCTTTTTGATAATCTCATGACCAAAATCCCTTAACGTGAGTTTTCGTTCCACTGAGCGTCAGA
CCCCGTAGAAAAGATCAAAGGATCTTCTTGAGATCCTTTTTTTCTGCGCGTAATCTGCTGCTTGCAAACA
AAAAAACCACCGCTACCAGCGGTGGTTTGTTTGCCGGATCAAGAGCTACCAACTCTTTTTCCGAAGGTAA
CTGGCTTCAGCAGAGCGCAGATACCAAATACTGTTCTTCTAGTGTAGCCGTAGTTAGGCCACCACTTCAA
GAACTCTGTAGCACCGCCTACATACCTCGCTCTGCTAATCCTGTTACCAGTGGCTGCTGCCAGTGGCGAT
AAGTCGTGTCTTACCGGGTTGGACTCAAGACGATAGTTACCGGATAAGGCGCAGCGGTCGGGCTGAACGG
GGGGTTCGTGCACACAGCCCAGCTTGGAGCGAACGACCTACACCGAACTGAGATACCTACAGCGTGAGCT
ATGAGAAAGCGCCACGCTTCCCGAAGGGAGAAAGGCGGACAGGTATCCGGTAAGCGGCAGGGTCGGAACA
GGAGAGCGCACGAGGGAGCTTCCAGGGGGAAACGCCTGGTATCTTTATAGTCCTGTCGGGTTTCGCCACC
TCTGACTTGAGCGTCGATTTTTGTGATGCTCGTCAGGGGGGCGGAGCCTATGGAAAAACGCCAGCAACGC
GGCCTTTTTACGGTTCCTGGCCTTTTGCTGGCCTTTTGCTCACATGTTCTTTCCTGCGTTATCCCCTGAT
TCTGTGGATAACCGTATTACCGCCTTTGAGTGAGCTGATACCGCTCGCCGCAGCCGAACGACCGAGCGCA
GCGAGTCAGTGAGCGAGGAAGCGGAAGAGCGCCCAATACGCAAACCGCCTCTCCCCGCGCGTTGGCCGAT
TCATTAATGCAGCTGGCACGACAGGTTTCCCGACTGGAAAGCGGGCAGTGAGCGCAACGCAATTAATGTG
AGTTAGCTCACTCATTAGGCACCCCAGGCTTTACACTTTATGCTTCCGGCTCGTATGTTGTGTGGAATTG
TGAGCGGATAACAATTTCACACAGGAAACAGCTATGACCATGATTACGCCAAGCGCGCAATTAACCCTCA
CTAAAGGGAACAAAAGCTGGAGCTGCAAGCTTAATGTAGTCTTATGCAATACTCTTGTAGTCTTGCAACA
TGGTAACGATGAGTTAGCAACATGCCTTACAAGGAGAGAAAAAGCACCGTGCATGCCGATTGGTGGAAGT
AAGGTGGTACGATCGTGCCTTATTAGGAAGGCAACAGACGGGTCTGACATGGATTGGACGAACCACTGAA
TTGCCGCATTGCAGAGATATTGTATTTAAGTGCCTAGCTCGATACATAAACGGGTCTCTCTGGTTAGACC
AGATCTGAGCCTGGGAGCTCTCTGGCTAACTAGGGAACCCACTGCTTAAGCCTCAATAAAGCTTGCCTTG
AGTGCTTCAAGTAGTGTGTGCCCGTCTGTTGTGTGACTCTGGTAACTAGAGATCCCTCAGACCCTTTTAG
TCAGTGTGGAAAATCTCTAGCAGTGGCGCCCGAACAGGGACTTGAAAGCGAAAGGGAAACCAGAGGAGCT
CTCTCGACGCAGGACTCGGCTTGCTGAAGCGCGCACGGCAAGAGGCGAGGGGCGGCGACTGGTGAGTACG
CCAAAAATTTTGACTAGCGGAGGCTAGAAGGAGAGAGATGGGTGCGAGAGCGTCAGTATTAAGCGGGGGA
GAATTAGATCGCGATGGGAAAAAATTCGGTTAAGGCCAGGGGGAAAGAAAAAATATAAATTAAAACATAT
AGTATGGGCAAGCAGGGAGCTAGAACGATTCGCAGTTAATCCTGGCCTGTTAGAAACATCAGAAGGCTGT
AGACAAATACTGGGACAGCTACAACCATCCCTTCAGACAGGATCAGAAGAACTTAGATCATTATATAATA
CAGTAGCAACCCTCTATTGTGTGCATCAAAGGATAGAGATAAAAGACACCAAGGAAGCTTTAGACAAGAT
AGAGGAAGAGCAAAACAAAAGTAAGACCACCGCACAGCAAGCGGCCGCTGATCTTCAGACCTGGAGGAGG
AGATATGAGGGACAATTGGAGAAGTGAATTATATAAATATAAAGTAGTAAAAATTGAACCATTAGGAGTA
GCACCCACCAAGGCAAAGAGAAGAGTGGTGCAGAGAGAAAAAAGAGCAGTGGGAATAGGAGCTTTGTTCC
TTGGGTTCTTGGGAGCAGCAGGAAGCACTATGGGCGCAGCGTCAATGACGCTGACGGTACAGGCCAGACA
ATTATTGTCTGGTATAGTGCAGCAGCAGAACAATTTGCTGAGGGCTATTGAGGCGCAACAGCATCTGTTG
CAACTCACAGTCTGGGGCATCAAGCAGCTCCAGGCAAGAATCCTGGCTGTGGAAAGATACCTAAAGGATC
AACAGCTCCTGGGGATTTGGGGTTGCTCTGGAAAACTCATTTGCACCACTGCTGTGCCTTGGAATGCTAG
TTGGAGTAATAAATCTCTGGAACAGATTTGGAATCACACGACCTGGATGGAGTGGGACAGAGAAATTAAC
AATTACACAAGCTTAATACACTCCTTAATTGAAGAATCGCAAAACCAGCAAGAAAAGAATGAACAAGAAT
TATTGGAATTAGATAAATGGGCAAGTTTGTGGAATTGGTTTAACATAACAAATTGGCTGTGGTATATAAA
ATTATTCATAATGATAGTAGGAGGCTTGGTAGGTTTAAGAATAGTTTTTGCTGTACTTTCTATAGTGAAT
AGAGTTAGGCAGGGATATTCACCATTATCGTTTCAGACCCACCTCCCAACCCCGAGGGGACCCAGAGAGG
GCCTATTTCCCATGATTCCTTCATATTTGCATATACGATACAAGGCTGTTAGAGAGATAATTAGAATTAA
TTTGACTGTAAACACAAAGATATTAGTACAAAATACGTGACGTAGAAAGTAATAATTTCTTGGGTAGTTT
GCAGTTTTAAAATTATGTTTTAAAATGGACTATCATATGCTTACCGTAACTTGAAAGTATTTCGATTTCT
TGGCTTTATATATCTTGTGGAAAGGACGAAACACCGTCTTAGCAAGAACGGAATGGGTTTTAGAGCTAGA
AATAGCAAGTTAAAATAAGGCTAGTCCGTTATCAACTTGAAAAAGTGGCACCGAGTCGGTGCTTTTTTAA
GCTTGGCGTAACTAGATCTTGAGACAAATGGCAGTATTCATCCACAATTTTAAAAGAAAAGGGGGGATTG
GGGGGTACAGTGCAGGGGAAAGAATAGTAGACATAATAGCAACAGACATACAAACTAAAGAATTACAAAA
ACAAATTACAAAAATTCAAAATTTTCGGGTTTATTACAGGGACAGCAGAGATCCACTTTGGCGCCGGCTC
GAGGGGG
