>Addgene plasmid #76117 | NEK5 gRNA (BRDN0001146851) | depositor partial sequence | sequence record 143577 | Target Sequence
TCTTAGCAAGAACGGAATGG
