>Addgene plasmid #76117 | NEK5 gRNA (BRDN0001146851) | addgene partial sequence | sequence record 185217 | hU6-F
ACGTAGAAAGTAATAATTTCTTGGGTAGTTTGCAGTTTTAAAATTATGTTTTAAAATGGACTATCATATG
CTTACCGTAACTTGAAAGTATTTCGATTTCTTGGCTTTATATATCTTGTGGAAAGGACGAAACACCGTCT
TAGCAAGAACGGAATGGGTTTTAGAGCTAGAAATAGCAAGTTAAAATAAGGCTAGTCCGTTATCAACTTG
AAAAAGTGGCACCGAGTCGGTGCTTTTTTAAGCTTGGCGTAACTAGATCTTGAGACAAATGGCAGTATTC
ATCCACAATTTTAAAAGAAAAGGGGGGATTGGGGGGTACAGTGCAGGGGAAAGAATAGTAGACATAATAG
CAACAGACATACAAACTAAAGAATTACAAAAACAAATTACAAAAATTCAAAATTTTCGGGTTTATTACAG
GGACAGCAGAGATCCACTTTGGCGCCGGCTCGAGGGGGCCCGGGTGCAAAGATGGATAAAGTTTTAAACA
GAGAGGAATCTTTGCAGCTAATGGACCTTCTAGGTCTTGAAAGGAGTGGGAATTGGCTCCGGTGCCCGTC
AGTGGGCAGA
